>Addgene plasmid #22839 | pBMT-2 | addgene partial sequence | sequence record 28844 | 22839 with KAN-R
AATTTAATCGCGGCCTCGAGCAAGACGTTTCCCGTTGAATATGGCTCATTTTAGCTTCCTTAGCTCCTGA
AAATCTCGATAACTCAAAAAATACGCCCGGTAGTGATCTTATTTCATTATGGTGAAAGTTGGAACCTCTT
ACGTACGGCGCGGCAGCGTGACCCGTGTCGGCGGCTCCAACGGCTCGCCATCGTCCAGAAAACACGGCTC
ATCGGGCATCGGCAGGCGCTGCTGCCCGCGTCGTTCCCATTCCTCCGTTTCGGTCAAGGCTGGCAGGTCT
GGTTCCATGCCCGGAATGCCGGGCTGGCTGGGCGGCTCCTCGCCGGGGCCGGTCGGTAGTTGCTGCTCGC
CCGGATACAGGGTCGGGATGCGGCGCAGGTCGCCATGCCCCAACAGCGATTCGTCCTGGTCGTCGTGATC
AACCACCACGGCGGCACTGAACACCGACAGGCGCAACTGGTCGCGGGGCTGGCCCCACGCCACGCGGTCA
TTGACCACGTAGGCCGACACGGTGCCGGGGCCGTTGAGCTTCACGACGGAGATCCAGCGCTCGGCCACCA
AGTCCTTGACTGCGTATTGGACCGTCCGCAAAGAACGTCCGATGAGCTTGGAAAGTGTCTTCTGGCTGAC
CACCACGGCGTTCTGGTGGCCCATCTGCGCCACGAGGTGATGCAGCAGCATTGCCGCCGTGGGTTTCCTC
GCAATAAGCCCGGGCCACGCCTC
