[The description below was written by a language model from this plasmid's Addgene catalogue record.]
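Description:
pBMT-2 is an empty bacterial vector backbone of about 3.8 kb, catalogued as a bacterial expression plasmid and carrying no insert. It is maintained in standard E. coli cloning strains such as DH5alpha under kanamycin selection. The record lists its copy number as unknown and does not name the origin of replication. The associated publication concerns broad-host-range vectors for stable genomic library construction, which indicates that the plasmid was designed to replicate in bacteria beyond E. coli and to hold cloned genomic fragments stably. The specific replicon or stabilising elements that would provide these properties are not described in the information supplied.

Foreign DNA is introduced by restriction enzyme cloning, with XbaI recorded as the 5′ site and EcoRV as the 3′ site. EcoRV produces blunt ends, so it would suit ligation of blunt-ended or sheared genomic fragments, which is a common approach in library building, although the record does not spell out the intended workflow. A 5′ sequencing primer site is noted for reading into inserts. No promoter, terminator, tag or reporter is listed, and no feature table accompanies the entry, so despite the "bacterial expression" classification it is unclear whether inserts are driven by a vector promoter or rely on their own native regulatory sequences. The most supportable use is as a recipient vector for constructing genomic libraries that can be transferred among, and screened in, different bacterial hosts.
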