Addgene plasmid #22839: pBMT-2
Purpose: (Empty Backbone)
Depositing lab: Ryan Gill. Publication: Broad host range vectors for stable genomic library construction. Lynch MD, Gill RT. Biotechnol Bioeng. 2006 May 5. 94(1):151-8. 10.1002/bit.20836 PubMed 16496398.
Backbone
  Vector backbone: pBMT-2
  Backbone size (bp): 3803
  Vector type: Bacterial Expression
Growth in bacteria
  Bacterial resistance: Kanamycin, 50 μg/mL
  Growth temperature: 37°C
  Growth strain: DH5alpha
  Copy number: Unknown
Gene/Insert
  Gene/Insert name: None
  Cloning method: Restriction Enzyme; 5′ cloning site XbaI (unknown if destroyed); 3′ cloning site EcoRV (unknown if destroyed)
  Sequencing primers: 5′ tgatttaaat ggtcagtatt
Terms and licenses: Academic/Nonprofit Terms; Industry Terms: Not Available to Industry
How to cite: pBMT-2 was a gift from Ryan Gill (Addgene plasmid # 22839 ; http://n2t.net/addgene:22839 ; RRID:Addgene_22839)
